Addgene plasmid #48743: pGL3
Purpose: Expression of luciferase driven by truncated mPer2 promoter region (bases -1128 to +1060 with respect to transcription start site at +1)
Depositing lab: Joseph Takahashi. Depositing organization: Northwestern University. Publication: A noncanonical E-box enhancer drives mouse Period2 circadian oscillations in vivo. Yoo SH, Ko CH, Lowrey PL, Buhr ED, Song EJ, Chang S, Yoo OJ, Yamazaki S, Lee C, Takahashi JS. Proc Natl Acad Sci U S A. 2005 Feb 15;102(7):2608-13. Epub 2005 Feb 7. 10.1073/pnas.0409763102 PubMed 15699353.
Backbone
  Vector backbone: pGL3-Basic
  Backbone manufacturer: Promega
  Backbone size w/o insert (bp): 4818
  Vector type: Luciferase
Growth in bacteria
  Bacterial resistance: Ampicillin, 100 μg/mL
  Growth temperature: 37°C
  Growth strain: DH5alpha
  Copy number: Unknown
Gene/Insert
  Gene/Insert name: truncated mPer2 promoter/enhancer region (-1128 to +1060)
  Species: M. musculus (mouse)
  Mutation: truncated promoter region (see pGL6)
Terms and licenses: Academic/Nonprofit Terms; Industry Terms: Not Available to Industry
Depositor comments: Minor sequencing discrepancies may exist between the mPer2 promoter reference sequence and Addgene's sequencing results, but do not affect the function of the plasmid.
How to cite: pGL3 was a gift from Joseph Takahashi (Addgene plasmid # 48743 ; http://n2t.net/addgene:48743 ; RRID:Addgene_48743)
