[The description below was written by a language model from this plasmid's Addgene catalogue record.]
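Description:
pGL3 is a luciferase reporter plasmid built on the promoterless pGL3-Basic backbone (4818 bp without insert). Here the name denotes one member of a promoter deletion series rather than the commercial vector itself. It is propagated in E. coli under ampicillin selection. The record lists the copy number as unknown, and no feature table is provided, so the origin of replication and other backbone elements are not itemised. pGL3-Basic is generally known as a vector that carries a firefly luciferase coding sequence without any eukaryotic promoter or enhancer, so reporter output depends on the regulatory DNA cloned upstream.

The insert is a truncated fragment of the mouse Period2 (mPer2) promoter/enhancer region, spanning bases -1128 to +1060 relative to the transcription start site at +1, and it drives luciferase expression. The record describes it as a truncation relative to a related construct called pGL6, which implies that it belongs to a set of nested fragments used to map which parts of the mPer2 upstream region are needed for transcriptional activity. The associated study concerns an enhancer element that drives circadian oscillation of Period2, so the plasmid is suited to reporter assays of clock-controlled mPer2 promoter activity, in which luminescence reads out transcription from this fragment. The depositor notes that minor sequence differences may exist between the insert and the mPer2 reference sequence and states that they do not affect function. The record does not describe any selectable marker for mammalian cells, tags or additional reporters.
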