>Addgene plasmid #48743 | pGL3 | addgene partial sequence | sequence record 75611 | RVprimer3 5'-CTAGCAAAATAGGCTGTCCC-3'
TTTCTCTATCGATAGGTACCGAGCTCCAAGCTTGCCTTCTCCATCACACCTTGCATGAGTCTTTAGGTTG
TTCTCTGTCAGCCTCAAACCCGCTCCGAGGAAACTTCTACTCCCTCCTTTGACCCTTTGGACAGGAGCCT
GAACGCTTTAGTAGGCTTCCAGACAGTGCTCTTGAAAGAACCAAATAGCTTCAACCAAGGTTCCACAGGG
GCAGGGCTGTCCTATCACTGGAGGAGTACCCTCCCCTGACTAGCTAGTGTCTGTAGCTTCCACTTCAGAA
AAGCCCTGCTGTTCCAGATGCACACCCCGCTTCCATAGTTCCTGTAAGGTTAATAAACTACACCACCGCA
TTTGGTTAAGCTTCCCTGTAGAACGTCAGTCTTCTCTCCCTATGTGATTGAGGGCAGGAAGAAATCACTT
CTTTCCTTTGTATCTCTGCACGGCAATTATGACCTTATTTCCTGAATCAACACTAACTAGCAACACGCAG
TTTCAGAAACAAGAAAGGCTAAGTGGGAGTTTTGTGCTTTGGCCCATCTGGAATGACGGTCAGCCTGGGG
GGCCTGTCCTAGGGTCACCCAGCCTGTCCTGGGAAGGTGCTCAGCAGCAGATCCAGAGGGGCCGTCCTAT
TTGTCCTCAAGCGTCTCGCCATGAATGAATGAGAGGGGAAATGAATGAACTGGGCTGGATGAGCGAAAGG
TGTCAGCAGAGAGCATTCTCGGTCCTTCGGATTACCGAGGCTGGTCACGTCGTCGCAGGTGATAGGCCGG
GGGCCCTGGTCTCTGCCGGCTGTGAGTTGCGCAGCGGCCAAGCACCATTCCCCCGCGCCGCAGTGGTACG
CGCCACTCCGGGGCTGCACGAGCGGGCCACCGCCGTGCCAGGTGAATGGAAGTCCCGCAGGCCGGAAGTG
GACGAGCCTACTCGCCCGGGCGCGGGGGGGCGCAAGA
