>Addgene plasmid #48743 | pGL3 | addgene partial sequence | sequence record 76622 | LucNrev 5'-CCTTATGCAGTTGCTCTCC-3'
GGCGCCGGGCCTTTCTTTATGTTTTTGGCGTCTTCCATGGTGGCTTTACCAACAGTACCGGAATGCCAAG
CTTACTTAGATCGCAGATCTCGAGGAGAAACAGATCCTGAGACTGCCAGGCCTGGTTTTTACAGTGGTAC
AGCTTGCCAGCCTGTGGCTGTGCCTCTTCAAGCTAGGGGTTACCCTGGATGATTTCCAGGGAGCCTTCTG
GCTCCCTTGTTCCGTATGAATCAGCTTTCCAAACTGGTTCCTTGTGTATACGTTACAGAAACCCTGGCAA
CCAGGGTTCTTGCAGAAGAAGCAGGCCACCGCCCACCTCTTGGTCCATGTCTGTGCTTGGCAGCCAAGGT
ATGTCTCAAAGGATGACGATGTGACTGCTCCAGCTTAAGAGTGGACCTCTCCCCCCTCTCCTGACATACT
CCCAGTCCATCTGGAGACAGGAAATACTGGCGTGGAGGATGCCACGGAAATCAAAGTGGGTGGACAAAGT
GGTCTCCCTGACATAGGGGCGGGGAGGGGCAGGTGTGGCTTGGCACTGGGTATTTCTCTGTTTAACCCCT
TTCCCACCGCTGGGAGTCAGTGCCTACCAGTGGTCCTTCCCCCAGGGCCAGACTTGACTCTCTGAACTCA
TAGCAGGAAGCCAGCTCCTTAGGGGACCCTCTGGACCCATCCTAGGAACAGTTTGCACTGACCCTGGCTT
CCTTGGACAGCACCATGGGAGTCGGCGTGCTCAGTCTGGTGTCGTGATCACTCAATGTCTCTGTGTCCTC
GGACAAGATGCCTAACTAATCTCTCCGACCTCAGTGCCTAACCTGAGAAATGGGGACAGCAGTGTGAACC
TGGAAAAGGGTCACCGCGCAGTTCCATCTACATTCTGCCGAGTTGCAGCCGTTTGCACAGTCGGCAACTC
CTGGCTC
