>Addgene plasmid #48743 | pGL3 | depositor partial sequence | sequence record 101479 | mPer2 promoter region (bases -1128 to +1060)
CAAGCTTGCCTTCTCCATCACACCTTGCATGAGTCTTTAGGTTGTTCTCTGTCAGCCTCAAACCCGCTCC
GAGGAAACTTCTACTCCCTCCTTTGACCCTTTGGACAGGAGCCTGAACGCTTTAGTAGGCTTCCAGACAG
TGCTCTTGAAAGAACCAAATAGCTTCAACCAAGGTTCCACAGGGGCAGGGCTGTCCTATCACTGGAGGAG
TACCCTCCCCTGACTAGCTAGTGTCTGTAGCTTCCACTTCAGAAAAGCCCTGCTGTTCCAGATGCACACC
CCGCTTCCATAGTTCCTGTAAGGTTAATAAACTACACCACCGCATTTGGTTAAGCTTCCCTGTAGAACGT
CAGTCTTCTCTCCCTATGTGATTGAGGGCAGGAAGAAATCACTTCTTTCCTTTGTATCTCTGCACGGCAA
TTATGACCTTATTTCCTGAATCAACACTAACTAGCAACACGCAGTTTCAGAAACAAGAAAGGCTAAGTGG
GAGTTTTGTGCTTTGGCCCATCTGGAATGACGGTCAGCCTGGGGGGCCTGTCCTAGGGTCACCCAGCCTG
TCCTGGGAAGGTGCTCAGCAGCAGATCCAGAGGGGCCGTCCTATTTGTCCTCAAGCGTCTCGCCATGAAT
GAATGAGAGGGGAAATGAATGAACTGGGCTGGATGAGCGAAAGGTGTCAGCAGAGAGCATTCTCGGTCCT
TCGGATTACCGAGGCTGGTCACGTCGTCGCAGGTGATAGGCCGGGGGCCCTGGTCTCTGCCGGCTGTGAG
TTGCGCAGCGGCCAAGCACCATTCCCCCGCGCCGCAGTGGTACGCGCCACTCCGGGGCTGCACGAGCGGG
CCACCGCCGTGCCAGGTGAATGGAAGTCCCGCAGGCCGGAAGTGGACGAGCCTACTCGCCCGGGCGCGGG
GGGGCGCAAGAGCGCGCAGCATCTTCATTGAGGAACCCGGGCGGCGAACATGGAGTTCCATGTGCGTCTT
ATGTAAAGAGAGCGACGGGCGTCTCCACCAATTGACGAGCGTAGCTCTCAGGTTCCGCCCCGCCAGTATG
CAAATGAGGTGGCACTCCGACCAATGGCGCGCGCAGGGGCGGGCTCAGCGCGCGCGGTCACGTTTTCCAC
TATGTGACAGCGGAGGGCGACGCGGCGGCAGCGGCGCTACTGGGACTAGCGGCTCCGGGCGGCTGCGGCG
CACGCCGAGCGCACCAAGTGACGGGCCGAGCAAGGGACAGACGCGCGGGTTGACTCGGTGAAGCGGTGAG
TGGCGCGGCTCTGGGCGGTGGCGCGGTGCTGGGCGGTGGCGCGGACCTGGACGGCCGTGGTCGTCTTACG
TAACCGGCGGCTCGGACAGCTGGAGCTGGGGTCCTGAGCCAGGAGTTGCCGACTGTGCAAACGGCTGCAA
CTCGGCAGAATGTAGATGGAACTGCGCGGTGACCCTTTTCCAGGTTCACACTGCTGTCCCCATTTCTCAG
GTTAGGCACTGAGGTCGGAGAGATTAGTTAGGCATCTTGTCCGAGGACACAGAGACATTGAGTGATCACG
ACACCAGACTGAGCACGCCGACTCCCATGGTGCTGTCCAAGGAAGCCAGGGTCAGTGCAAACTGTTCCTA
GGATGGGTCCAGAGGGTCCCCTAAGGAGCTGGCTTCCTGCTATGAGTTCAGAGAGTCAAGTCTGGCCCTG
GGGGAAGGACCACTGGTAGGCACTGACTCCCAGCGGTGGGAAAGGGGTTAAACAGAGAAATACCCAGTGC
CAAGCCACACCTGCCCCTCCCCGCCCCTATGTCAGGGAGACCACTTTGTCCACCCACTTTGATTTCCGTG
GCATCCTCCACGCCAGTATTTCCTGTCTCCAGATGGACTGGGAGTATGTCAGGAGAGGGGGGAGAGGTCC
ACTCTTAAGCTGGAGCAGTCACATCGTCATCCTTTGAGACATACCTTGGCTGCCAAGCACAGACATGGAC
CAAGAGGTGGGCGGTGGCCTGCTTCTTCTGCAAGAACCCTGGTTGCCAGGGTTTCTGTAACGTATACACA
AGGAACCAGTTTGGAAAGCTGATTCATACGGAACAAGGGAGCCAGAAGGCTCCCTGGAAATCATCCAGGG
TAACCCCTAGCTTGAAGAGGCACAGCCACAGGCTGGCAAGCTGTACCACTGTAAAAACCAGGCCTGGCAG
TCTCAGGATCTGTTTCTC
